Addgene plasmid #230785: AiP20055 - pAAV-AiE3103m-minBG-SYFP2-WPRE3-BGHpA
Purpose: AiE3103m is an enhancer sequence, designed to drive AAV-mediated transgene expression in specific populations of brain cells
Depositing lab: Allen Institute for Brain Science & Bosiljka Tasic. Depositing organization: Allen Institute. Publication: A suite of enhancer AAVs and transgenic mouse lines for genetic access to cortical cell types. Ben-Simon Y, Hooper M, Narayan S, Daigle TL, Dwivedi D, Way SW, Oster A, Stafford DA, Mich JK, Taormina MJ, Martinez RA, Opitz-Araya X, Roth JR, Alexander JR, Allen S, Amster A, Arbuckle J, Ayala A, Baker PM, Bakken TE, Barcelli T, Barta S, Bendrick J, Bertagnolli D, Bielstein C, Bishwakarma P, Bowlus J, Boyer G, Brouner K, Casian B, Casper T, Chakka AB, Chakrabarty R, Chance RK, Chavan S, Clark M, Colbert K, Collman F, Daniel S, Departee M, DiValentin P, Donadio N, Dotson N, Egdorf T, Fliss T, Gabitto M, Garcia J, Gary A, Gasperini M, Gloe J, Goldy J, Gore BB, Graybuck L, Greisman N, Haeseleer F, Halterman C, Haradon Z, Hastings SD, Helback O, Ho W, Hockemeyer D, Huang C, Huff S, Hunker A, Johansen N, Jones D, Juneau Z, Kalmbach B, Kannan M, Khem S, Kussick E, Kutsal R, Larsen R, Lee C, Lee AY, Leibly M, Lenz GH, Li S, Liang E, Lusk N, Madigan Z, Malloy J, Malone J, McCue R, Melchor J, Mollenkopf T, Moosman S, Morin E, Newman D, Ng L, Ngo K, Omstead V, Otto S, Oyama A, Pena N, Pham T, Phillips E, Pom CA, Potekhina L, Ransford S, Ray PL, Rette D, Reynoldson C, Rimorin C, Rocha D, Ruiz A, Sanchez REA, Sawyer L, Sedeno-Cortes A, Sevigny JP, Shapovalova N, Shepard N, Shulga L, Sigler AR, Siverts L, Soliman S, Somasundaram S, Staats B, Stewart K, Szelenyi E, Tieu M, Trader C, Tran A, van Velthoven CTJ, Walker M, Wang Y, Weed N, Wirthlin M, Wood T, Wynalda B, Yao Z, Zhou T, Ariza J, Dee N, Reding M, Ronellenfitch K, Mufti S, Sunkin SM, Smith KA, Esposito L, Waters J, Thyagarajan B, Yao S, Lein ES, Zeng H, Levi BP, Ngai J, Ting JT, Tasic B. Cell. 2025 May 16:S0092-8674(25)00513-6. doi: 10.1016/j.cell.2025.05.002. PubMed 40403729.
Backbone
  Vector backbone: pAAV2
  Vector type: AAV
Growth in bacteria
  Bacterial resistance: Ampicillin, 100 μg/mL
  Growth temperature: 37°C
  Growth strain: NEB Stable
  Copy number: High Copy
Gene/Insert
  Gene/Insert name: SYFP2
  Species: Synthetic
  Promoter: minBG
  Cloning method: Gibson Cloning
Terms and licenses: Academic/Nonprofit Terms; Industry Terms: Not Available to Industry
How to cite: AiP20055 - pAAV-AiE3103m-minBG-SYFP2-WPRE3-BGHpA was a gift from Allen Institute for Brain Science & Bosiljka Tasic (Addgene plasmid # 230785 ; http://n2t.net/addgene:230785 ; RRID:Addgene_230785)
