[The description below was written by a language model from this plasmid's Addgene catalogue record and pLannotate feature annotations shown in this document.]
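Description:
AiP20055 - pAAV-AiE3103m-minBG-SYFP2-WPRE3-BGHpA is a 4,693 nt AAV transfer plasmid built on a pAAV2 backbone and intended for packaging a recombinant AAV genome that reports enhancer activity in the brain. It is propagated in bacteria as a high-copy plasmid through a ColE1/pUC-type origin and selected with ampicillin via the β-lactamase gene and its native promoter. The backbone also carries an f1 phage origin and small remnants of pBR322 bom and rop sequences. A recombination-deficient growth strain is listed, which is consistent with the need to keep the repeat-rich ITRs intact.

The payload lies between AAV2 inverted terminal repeats, which supply the signals for replication and encapsidation of the vector genome. The automated annotation finds the downstream ITR in full but detects the upstream one only as two short fragments. According to the catalogue entry, the enhancer AiE3103m sits upstream of a minimal beta-globin promoter (minBG). Neither element is called in the feature table, though the unannotated stretch between the left ITR and the reporter is where they would be expected. A minimal promoter has little activity on its own, so expression depends on the enhancer, which was designed to direct transgene expression to specific populations of brain cells. The record does not say which populations. The reporter is SYFP2, a rapidly maturing monomeric yellow fluorescent protein, followed by WPRE3, a shortened woodchuck posttranscriptional element (annotated as two WPRE fragments) that boosts transcript expression, and the bovine growth hormone polyadenylation signal. The construct belongs to a collection of enhancer AAVs for genetic access to cortical cell types and serves to fluorescently label the cells in which the enhancer is active.
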