Features (pLannotate 1.2.2; 14 found; start..end, strand, type, name):
     12..39      +  repeat_region  AAV2 ITR (fragment): inverted terminal repeat of adeno-associated virus serotype 2 inverted
     68..95      +  repeat_region  AAV2 ITR (fragment): inverted terminal repeat of adeno-associated virus serotype 2 inverted
    711..1427    +  CDS            SYFP2: SYFP2 is a basic (constitutively fluorescent) yellow fluorescent protein published in 2006, derived from Aequorea victoria. It is reported to be a very rapidly-maturing monomer with moderate acid sensitivity.
   1467..1624    +  misc_feature   WPRE (fragment): woodchuck hepatitis virus posttranscriptional regulatory element
   1630..1710    +  misc_feature   WPRE (fragment): woodchuck hepatitis virus posttranscriptional regulatory element
   1727..1838    +  polyA_signal   bGH poly(A) signal: bovine growth hormone polyadenylation signal
   1956..2096    +  repeat_region  AAV2 ITR: inverted terminal repeat of adeno-associated virus serotype 2 inverted
   2101..2152    -  misc_feature   bom (fragment): basis of mobility region from pBR322
   2171..2626    +  rep_origin     f1 ori (sequence partly withheld): f1 bacteriophage origin of replication; arrow indicates direction of (+) strand synthesis
   2627..2676    -  misc_feature   bom (fragment): basis of mobility region from pBR322
   2778..2813    -  CDS            rop (fragment): Rop protein, which maintains plasmids at low copy number; rop
   2908..3012    +  promoter       AmpR promoter: bla
   3013..3873    +  CDS            AmpR: β-lactamase; bla; confers resistance to ampicillin, carbenicillin, and related antibiotics
   4044..4632    +  rep_origin     ori: high-copy-number ColE1/pMB1/pBR322/pUC origin of replication
>Addgene plasmid #230785 | AiP20055 - pAAV-AiE3103m-minBG-SYFP2-WPRE3-BGHpA | addgene full sequence | sequence record 471604 | Addgene NGS Result
CCTGCAGGCAGCTGCGCGCTCGCTCGCTCACTGAGGCCGCCCGGGCGTCGGGCGACCTTTGGTCGCCCGG
CCTCAGTGAGCGAGCGAGCGCGCAGAGAGGGAGTGGCCAACTCCATCACTAGGGGTTCCTGCGGCCGCAC
GCGTGGCTGGGGAGCATAGAGTAATGTTAATTTAGTCTTCAACCCTTAAGAGAAACCTTAGACAAAGGGA
AATGAACAAATGTAGGAGGAGCATCCTTCTGTGGGTTGTCAGTTCACAGAACACAGTTTTAGAGGACTTT
TGGCTTCTCTCCATCTGACTGAGGAGAACCAGGTCTCATTTGCCAGGTACTAGTTTTTGTGCATCCTTTA
GGACTCATTTGCTAATCTGTGCAGGAGACTCCTCATGCTCATATCACATGGGCCAGGGGCCACTGCAGAA
TGCCAGCTCTGCTGGAACTGTTTCTTAGGCTCTCAGGCAGCCCAGGATGGGTGCAGTGGGAAACCACCAG
AGGCAGTGCACAGAGCCCACAGGAGCAGAGCAAACGTAATTAGGGGGATATTTCTGCCAGAGCCCCAAAT
GGCATGCTGTTCTGACCTGTCAAACTACCTAGCTCTGTAGTTTCCGCCGCGGAGCTCGGGCTGGGCATAA
AAGTCAGGGCAGAGCCATCTATTGCTTACATTTGCTTCTGGGATCCAGATCTTTCGAAGCTAGCGCTACC
GGTCGCCACCATGGTGAGCAAGGGCGAGGAGCTGTTCACCGGGGTGGTGCCCATCCTGGTCGAGCTGGAC
GGCGACGTAAACGGCCACAAGTTCAGCGTGTCCGGCGAGGGCGAGGGCGATGCCACCTACGGCAAGCTGA
CCCTGAAGCTGATCTGCACCACCGGCAAGCTGCCCGTGCCCTGGCCCACCCTCGTGACCACCCTGGGCTA
CGGCGTGCAGTGCTTCGCCCGCTACCCCGACCACATGAAGCAGCACGACTTCTTCAAGTCCGCCATGCCC
GAAGGCTACGTCCAGGAGCGCACCATCTTCTTCAAGGACGACGGCAACTACAAGACCCGCGCCGAGGTGA
AGTTCGAGGGCGACACCCTGGTGAACCGCATCGAGCTGAAGGGCATCGACTTCAAGGAGGACGGCAACAT
CCTGGGGCACAAGCTGGAGTACAACTACAACAGCCACAACGTCTATATCACCGCCGACAAGCAGAAGAAC
GGCATCAAGGCCAACTTCAAGATCCGCCACAACATCGAGGACGGCGGCGTGCAGCTCGCCGACCACTACC
AGCAGAACACCCCCATCGGCGACGGCCCCGTGCTGCTGCCCGACAACCACTACCTGAGCTACCAGTCCAA
GCTGAGCAAAGACCCCAACGAGAAGCGCGATCACATGGTCCTGCTGGAGTTCGTGACCGCCGCCGGGATC
ACTCTCGGCATGGACGAGCTGTACAAGTAAGTCGACGGCGCGCCGCGGCCGCGAATTCGATATCATAATC
AACCTCTGGATTACAAAATTTGTGAAAGATTGACTGGTATTCTTAACTATGTTGCTCCTTTTACGCTATG
TGGATACGCTGCTTTAATGCCTTTGTATCATGCTATTGCTTCCCGTATGGCTTTCATTTTCTCCTCCTTG
TATAAATCCTGGTTAGTTCTTGCCACGGCGGAACTCATCGCCGCCTGCCTTGCCCGCTGCTGGACAGGGG
CTCGGCTGTTGGGCACTGACAATTCCGTGGCTCGAGAGATCTTCGACTGTGCCTTCTAGTTGCCAGCCAT
CTGTTGTTTGCCCCTCCCCCGTGCCTTCCTTGACCCTGGAAGGTGCCACTCCCACTGTCCTTTCCTAATA
AAATGAGGAAATTGCATCGCATTGTCTGAGTAGGTGTCATTCTATTCTGGGGGGTGGGGTGGGGCAGGAC
AGCAAGGGGGAGGATTGGGAAGACAATAGCAGGCATGAGATCTCACGTGCGGACCGAGCGGCCGCAGGAA
CCCCTAGTGATGGAGTTGGCCACTCCCTCTCTGCGCGCTCGCTCGCTCACTGAGGCCGGGCGACCAAAGG
TCGCCCGACGCCCGGGCTTTGCCCGGGCGGCCTCAGTGAGCGAGCGAGCGCGCAGCTGCCTGCAGGGGCG
CCTGATGCGGTATTTTCTCCTTACGCATCTGTGCGGTATTTCACACCGCATA
[95 nt withheld, positions 2153-2247]
T
[46 nt withheld, positions 2249-2294]
C
[141 nt withheld, positions 2296-2436]
CCTTTGACGTTGGAGTCCACGTTCTTT
[37 nt withheld, positions 2464-2500]
ACTCTATCTCGGGCTATTCTTTTGATTTATAAGGGATTTTGCCGATTTCGGTCTATTGGTTAAAAAATGA
GCTGATTTAACAAAAATTTAACGCGAATTTTAACAAAATATTAACGTTTACAATTTTATGGTGCACTCTC
AGTACAATCTGCTCTGATGCCGCATAGTTAAGCCAGCCCCGACACCCGCCAACACCCGCTGACGCGCCCT
GACGGGCTTGTCTGCTCCCGGCATCCGCTTACAGACAAGCTGTGACCGTCTCCGGGAGCTGCATGTGTCA
GAGGTTTTCACCGTCATCACCGAAACGCGCGAGACGAAAGGGCCTCGTGATACGCCTATTTTTATAGGTT
AATGTCATGATAATAATGGTTTCTTAGACGTCAGGTGGCACTTTTCGGGGAAATGTGCGCGGAACCCCTA
TTTGTTTATTTTTCTAAATACATTCAAATATGTATCCGCTCATGAGACAATAACCCTGATAAATGCTTCA
ATAATATTGAAAAAGGAAGAGTATGAGTATTCAACATTTCCGTGTCGCCCTTATTCCCTTTTTTGCGGCA
TTTTGCCTTCCTGTTTTTGCTCACCCAGAAACGCTGGTGAAAGTAAAAGATGCTGAAGATCAGTTGGGTG
CACGAGTGGGTTACATCGAACTGGATCTCAACAGCGGTAAGATCCTTGAGAGTTTTCGCCCCGAAGAACG
TTTTCCAATGATGAGCACTTTTAAAGTTCTGCTATGTGGCGCGGTATTATCCCGTATTGACGCCGGGCAA
GAGCAACTCGGTCGCCGCATACACTATTCTCAGAATGACTTGGTTGAGTACTCACCAGTCACAGAAAAGC
ATCTTACGGATGGCATGACAGTAAGAGAATTATGCAGTGCTGCCATAACCATGAGTGATAACACTGCGGC
CAACTTACTTCTGACAACGATCGGAGGACCGAAGGAGCTAACCGCTTTTTTGCACAACATGGGGGATCAT
GTAACTCGCCTTGATCGTTGGGAACCGGAGCTGAATGAAGCCATACCAAACGACGAGCGTGACACCACGA
TGCCTGTAGCAATGGCAACAACGTTGCGCAAACTATTAACTGGCGAACTACTTACTCTAGCTTCCCGGCA
ACAATTAATAGACTGGATGGAGGCGGATAAAGTTGCAGGACCACTTCTGCGCTCGGCCCTTCCGGCTGGC
TGGTTTATTGCTGATAAATCTGGAGCCGGTGAGCGTGGGTCTCGCGGTATCATTGCAGCACTGGGGCCAG
ATGGTAAGCCCTCCCGTATCGTAGTTATCTACACGACGGGGAGTCAGGCAACTATGGATGAACGAAATAG
ACAGATCGCTGAGATAGGTGCCTCACTGATTAAGCATTGGTAACTGTCAGACCAAGTTTACTCATATATA
CTTTAGATTGATTTAAAACTTCATTTTTAATTTAAAAGGATCTAGGTGAAGATCCTTTTTGATAATCTCA
TGACCAAAATCCCTTAACGTGAGTTTTCGTTCCACTGAGCGTCAGACCCCGTAGAAAAGATCAAAGGATC
TTCTTGAGATCCTTTTTTTCTGCGCGTAATCTGCTGCTTGCAAACAAAAAAACCACCGCTACCAGCGGTG
GTTTGTTTGCCGGATCAAGAGCTACCAACTCTTTTTCCGAAGGTAACTGGCTTCAGCAGAGCGCAGATAC
CAAATACTGTTCTTCTAGTGTAGCCGTAGTTAGGCCACCACTTCAAGAACTCTGTAGCACCGCCTACATA
CCTCGCTCTGCTAATCCTGTTACCAGTGGCTGCTGCCAGTGGCGATAAGTCGTGTCTTACCGGGTTGGAC
TCAAGACGATAGTTACCGGATAAGGCGCAGCGGTCGGGCTGAACGGGGGGTTCGTGCACACAGCCCAGCT
TGGAGCGAACGACCTACACCGAACTGAGATACCTACAGCGTGAGCTATGAGAAAGCGCCACGCTTCCCGA
AGGGAGAAAGGCGGACAGGTATCCGGTAAGCGGCAGGGTCGGAACAGGAGAGCGCACGAGGGAGCTTCCA
GGGGGAAACGCCTGGTATCTTTATAGTCCTGTCGGGTTTCGCCACCTCTGACTTGAGCGTCGATTTTTGT
GATGCTCGTCAGGGGGGCGGAGCCTATGGAAAAACGCCAGCAACGCGGCCTTTTTACGGTTCCTGGCCTT
TTGCTGGCCTTTTGCTCACATGT
